Addgene plasmid #91383: pHH0103_NEBL-1/1
Purpose: Protein expression and purification of human SH3 domain construct NEBL-1/1
Depositing lab: Sachdev Sidhu. Depositing organization: University of Toronto. Publication: Comprehensive Analysis of the Human SH3 Domain Family Reveals a Wide Variety of Non-canonical Specificities. Teyra J, Huang H, Jain S, Guan X, Dong A, Liu Y, Tempel W, Min J, Tong Y, Kim PM, Bader GD, Sidhu SS. Structure. 2017 Oct 3;25(10):1598-1610.e3. doi: 10.1016/j.str.2017.07.017. Epub 2017 Sep 7. PubMed 28890361.
Backbone
  Vector backbone: pHH0103
  Vector type: Bacterial Expression
Growth in bacteria
  Bacterial resistance: Ampicillin, 100 μg/mL
  Growth temperature: 37°C
  Growth strain: DH5alpha
  Copy number: Low Copy
Gene/Insert
  Gene/Insert name: NEBL-1/1
  Species: H. sapiens (human)
  Insert size (bp): 227
  Entrez Gene: NEBL (a.k.a. C10orf113, LASP2, LNEBL, bA165O3.1)
  Cloning method: Restriction Enzyme; 5′ cloning site Sfi1 (unknown if destroyed); 3′ cloning site Not1 (unknown if destroyed)
Terms and licenses: Academic/Nonprofit Terms; Industry Terms: Not Available to Industry
How to cite: pHH0103_NEBL-1/1 was a gift from Sachdev Sidhu (Addgene plasmid # 91383 ; http://n2t.net/addgene:91383 ; RRID:Addgene_91383)
