[The description below was written by a language model from this plasmid's Addgene catalogue record and pLannotate feature annotations shown in this document.]
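Description:
pHH0103_NEBL-1/1 is a 6,918 nt bacterial expression plasmid built on the pHH0103 backbone for producing and purifying a human SH3 domain from NEBL (nebulette, also known as LASP2). It replicates in E. coli from a ColE1/pMB1-type origin with the pBR322 bom region. The catalogue lists it as low copy, although the rop gene appears only as two fragments interrupted by an f1 phage origin. Selection is with ampicillin through the TEM beta-lactamase gene (bla) and its own promoter.

The expression cassette is driven by the strong hybrid tac promoter followed by a lac operator. The plasmid also carries lacI under the up-mutated lacIq promoter, so transcription is repressed until it is relieved by IPTG. Downstream lie a 6xHis tag, Schistosoma japonicum glutathione S-transferase and then the NEBL fragment, an order consistent with an N-terminally His- and GST-tagged SH3 domain that can be affinity purified by either tag. The record does not confirm the reading frame or describe any linker or protease site. The insert is recorded as 227 bp of human sequence cloned between SfiI and NotI sites. The annotation tool matched 177 nt of it to the mouse Nebl entry, which probably reflects sequence conservation rather than a mouse origin.

An fd phage terminator follows the insert. Beyond it are M13 gene III fragments and a tetracycline-resistance fragment, which, together with the f1 origin, suggest descent from a phagemid display vector, though the record does not say so. "1/1" presumably marks the only SH3 domain in NEBL. The construct belongs to a set used to survey the binding specificities of the human SH3 domain family.
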