Features (pLannotate 1.2.2; 21 found; start..end, strand, type, name):
     69..146     +  promoter       lacIq promoter: lacI (mutant); In the lacIq allele, a single base change in the promoter boosts expression of the lacI gene about 10-fold.
    147..1229    +  CDS            lacI: lac repressor; lacI; The lac repressor binds to the lac operator to inhibit transcription in E. coli. This inhibition can be relieved by adding lactose or isopropyl-β-D-thiogalactopyranoside (IPTG).
   1242..1263    +  protein_bind   CAP binding site: CAP binding activates transcription in the presence of cAMP. E. coli catabolite activator protein
   1282..1299    +  promoter       tet promoter (fragment): E. coli promoter for tetracycline efflux protein gene
   1472..1500    +  promoter       tac promoter: strong E. coli promoter; hybrid between the trp and lac UV5 promoters
   1508..1524    +  protein_bind   lac operator: The lac repressor binds to the lac operator to inhibit transcription in E. coli. This inhibition can be relieved by adding lactose or isopropyl-β-D-thiogalactopyranoside (IPTG). lac repressor encoded by lacI
   1609..1626    +  CDS            6xHis: 6xHis affinity tag
   1642..2295    +  CDS            GST26_SCHJA: Experimental evidence at protein level: Swiss-Prot protein existence level 1. GST isoenzymes appear to play a central role in the parasite detoxification system. Other functions are also suspected including a role in increasing the solubility of haematin in the parasite gut. From Schistosoma japonicum (Blood fluke).
   2392..2568    +  CDS            Nebl (fragment): LNEBL_MOUSE - Also known as Lnebl. Experimental evidence at protein level: Swiss-Prot protein existence level 1. Binds to actin and plays an important role in the assembly of the Z-disk. Isoform 2 might play a role in the assembly of focal adhesion (By similarity). From Mus musculus (Mouse).
   2584..2631    +  terminator     fd terminator (sequence withheld): central terminator from bacteriophage fd (Otsuka and Kunisawa, 1982)
   2636..2848    +  CDS            M13 gene III (fragment) (sequence partly withheld): pIII; III; minor coat protein
   2863..3333    +  CDS            M13 gene III (fragment) (sequence partly withheld): pIII; III; minor coat protein
   3355..3425    +  CDS            TcR (fragment): tetracycline efflux protein; tet; confers resistance to tetracycline
   3667..4047    -  CDS            YPB1_ECOLX: Protein predicted: Swiss-Prot protein existence level 4. From Escherichia coli.
   4064..4215    +  CDS            rop (fragment): Rop protein, which maintains plasmids at low copy number; rop
   4251..4679    -  rep_origin     f1 ori (sequence partly withheld): f1 bacteriophage origin of replication; arrow indicates direction of (+) strand synthesis
   4688..4727    +  CDS            rop (fragment): Rop protein, which maintains plasmids at low copy number; rop
   4829..4969    +  misc_feature   bom: basis of mobility region from pBR322
   5155..5742    -  rep_origin     ori: high-copy-number ColE1/pMB1/pBR322/pUC origin of replication
   5916..6773    -  CDS            bla: BLAT_ECOLX - Experimental evidence at protein level: Swiss-Prot protein existence level 1. TEM-type are the most prevalent beta-lactamases in enterobacteria; they hydrolyze the beta-lactam bond in susceptible beta-lactam antibiotics, thus conferring resistance to penicillins and cephalosporins. TEM-3 and TEM-4 are capable of hydrolyzing cefotaxime and ceftazidime. TEM-5 is capable of hydrolyzing ceftazidime. TEM-6 is capable of hydrolyzing ceftazidime and aztreonam. TEM-8/CAZ-2, TEM- 16/CAZ-7 and TEM-24/CAZ-6 are markedly active against ceftazidime. IRT- 4 shows resistance to beta-lactamase in
   6774..6878    -  promoter       AmpR promoter: bla
>Addgene plasmid #91383 | pHH0103_NEBL-1/1 | addgene full sequence | sequence record 192249 | Addgene NGS Result
ATTATTATCATGACATTAACCTATAAAAATAGGCGTATCACGAGGCCCTTTCGTCTTCAAGAATTCCCGA
CACCATCGAATGGTGCAAAACCTTTCGCGGTATGGCATGATAGCGCCCGGAAGAGAGTCAATTCAGGGTG
GTGAATGTGAAACCAGTAACGTTATACGATGTCGCAGAGTATGCCGGTGTCTCTTATCAGACCGTTTCCC
GCGTGGTGAACCAGGCCAGCCACGTTTCTGCGAAAACGCGGGAAAAAGTGGAAGCGGCGATGGCGGAGCT
GAATTACATTCCCAACCGCGTGGCACAACAACTGGCGGGCAAACAGTCGTTGCTGATTGGCGTTGCCACC
TCCAGTCTGGCCCTGCACGCGCCGTCGCAAATTGTCGCGGCGATTAAATCTCGCGCCGATCAACTGGGTG
CCAGCGTGGTGGTGTCGATGGTAGAACGAAGCGGCGTCGAAGCCTGTAAAGCGGCGGTGCACAATCTTCT
CGCGCAACGCGTCAGTGGGCTGATCATTAACTATCCGCTGGATGACCAGGATGCCATTGCTGTGGAAGCT
GCCTGCACTAATGTTCCGGCGTTATTTCTTGATGTCTCTGACCAGACACCCATCAACAGTATTATTTTCT
CCCATGAAGACGGTACGCGACTGGGCGTGGAGCATCTGGTCGCATTGGGTCACCAGCAAATCGCGCTGTT
AGCGGGCCCATTAAGTTCTGTCTCGGCGCGTCTGCGTCTGGCTGGCTGGCATAAATATCTCACTCGCAAT
CAAATTCAGCCGATAGCGGAACGGGAAGGCGACTGGAGTGCCATGTCCGGTTTTCAACAAACCATGCAAA
TGCTGAATGAGGGCATCGTTCCCACTGCGATGCTGGTTGCCAACGATCAGATGGCGCTGGGCGCAATGCG
CGCCATTACCGAGTCCGGGCTGCGCGTTGGTGCGGATATCTCGGTAGTGGGATACGACGATACCGAAGAC
AGCTCATGTTATATCCCGCCGTTAACCACCATCAAACAGGATTTTCGCCTGCTGGGGCAAACCAGCGTGG
ACCGCTTGCTGCAACTCTCTCAGGGCCAGGCGGTGAAGGGCAATCAGCTGTTGCCCGTCTCACTGGTGAA
AAGAAAAACCACCCTGGCGCCCAATACGCAAACCGCCTCTCCCCGCGCGTTGGCCGATTCATTAATGCAG
CTGGCACGACAGGTTTCCCGACTGGAAAGCGGGCAGTGAGCGCAACGCAATTAATGTAAGTTAGCTCACT
CATTAGGCACAATTCTCATGTTTGACAGCTTATCATCGACTGCACGGTGCACCAATGCTTCTGGCGTCAG
GCAGCCATCGGAAGCTGTGGTATGGCTGTGCAGGTCGTAAATCACTGCATAATTCGTGTCGCTCAAGGCG
CACTCCCGTTCTGGATAATGTTTTTTGCGCCGACATCATAACGGTTCTGGCAAATATTCTGAAATGAGCT
GTTGACAATTAATCATCGGCTCGTATAATGTGTGGAATTGTGAGCGGATAACAATTTCACACAGGAAACA
GCCAGTCCGTTTAGGTGTTTTCACGAGCACTTCACCAACAAGGACCATAGATTATGAAAATCGAAGAACA
CCATCACCATCACCATTCCAGCGGTAAGCTTATGTCCCCTATACTAGGTTATTGGAAAATTAAGGGCCTT
GTGCAACCCACTCGACTTCTTTTGGAATATCTTGAAGAAAAATATGAAGAGCATTTGTATGAGCGCGATG
AAGGTGATAAATGGCGAAACAAAAAGTTTGAATTGGGTTTGGAGTTTCCCAATCTTCCTTATTATATTGA
TGGTGATGTTAAATTAACACAGTCTATGGCCATCATACGTTATATAGCTGACAAGCACAACATGTTGGGT
GGTTGTCCAAAAGAGCGTGCAGAGATTTCAATGCTTGAAGGAGCGGTTTTGGATATTAGATACGGTGTTT
CGAGAATTGCATATAGTAAAGACTTTGAAACTCTCAAAGTTGATTTTCTTAGCAAGCTACCTGAAATGCT
GAAAATGTTCGAAGATCGTTTATGTCATAAAACATATTTAAATGGTGATCATGTAACCCATCCTGACTTC
ATGTTGTATGACGCTCTTGATGTTGTTTTATACATGGACCCAATGTGCCTGGATGCGTTCCCAAAATTAG
TTTGTTTTAAAAAACGTATTGAAGCTATCCCACAAATTGATAAGTACTTGAAATCCAGCAAGTATATAGC
ATGGCCTTTGCAGGGCTGGCAAGCCACGTTTGGTGGTGGCGACCATCCTCCAAAATCGGATCTGGAAGTT
CTGTTCCAGGGGCCCCTGTCCAGCGGTCTGGTTCCGCGTGGTTCCGGTACCGCGGCCCAGCCGGCCATGG
CCCAGGGCGCGCTGCGTACCTATCGTGCCATGTATGATTACTCCGCCCAGGATGAAGATGAAGTCTCCTT
TCGTGATGGTGATTACATTGTCAACGTCCAGCCGATTGATGATGGTTGGATGTATGGTACGGTTCAACGT
ACCGGTCGTACTGGTATGCTGCCAGCCAACTACATTGAATTTGTCAACGCGGCCGCATA
[142 nt withheld, positions 2580-2721]
C
[98 nt withheld, positions 2723-2820]
AGTTTGTACTGGTGACGAAACTCAGTGTCTAGCTAGAGTGGC
[149 nt withheld, positions 2863-3011]
T
[41 nt withheld, positions 3013-3053]
T
[62 nt withheld, positions 3055-3116]
A
[35 nt withheld, positions 3118-3152]
CCTCCCTCAATCGGTTGAATGTCGCCCTTTTGTCTTTGGCGCTGGTAAACCATATGAA
[86 nt withheld, positions 3211-3296]
T
[54 nt withheld, positions 3298-3351]
CTAGCGCCGCCCTATACCTTGTCTGCCTCCCCGCGTTGCGTCGCGGTGCATGGAGCCGGGCCACCTCGAC
CTGAATGGAAGCCGGCGGCACCTCGCTAACGGATTCACCACTCCAAGAATTGGAGCCAATCAATTCTTGC
GGAGAACTGTGAATGCGCAAACCAACCCTTGGCAGAACATATCCATCGCGTCCGCCATCTCCAGCAGCCG
CACGCGGCGCATCTCGGGCAGCGTTGGGTCCTGGCCACGGGTGCGCATGATCGTGCTCCTGTCGTTGAGG
ACCCGGCTAGGCTGGCGGGGTTGCCTTACTGGTTAGCAGAATGAATCACCGATACGCGAGCGAACGTGAA
GCGACTGCTGCTGCAAAACGTCTGCGACCTGAGCAACAACATGAATGGTCTTCGGTTTCCGTGTTTCGTA
AAGTCTGGAAACGCGGAAGTCAGCGCCCTGCACCATTATGTTCCGGATCTGCATCGCAGGATGCTGCTGG
CTACCCTGTGGAACACCTACATCTGTATTAACGAAGCGCTGGCATTGACCCTGAGTGATTTTTCTCTGGT
CCCGCCGCATCCATACCGCCAGTTGTTTACCCTCACAACGTTCCAGTAACCGGGCATGTTCATCATCAGT
AACCCGTATCGTGAGCATCCTCTCTCGTTTCATCGGTATCATTACCCCCATGAACAGAAATCCCCCTTAC
ACGGAGGCATCAGTGACCAAACAGGAAAAAACCGCCCTTAACATGGCCCGCTTTATCAGAAGCCAGACAT
TAACGCTTCTGGAGAAACTCAACGAGCTGGACGCGGATGAACAGGCAGACATCTGTGAATCGCTTCACGA
CCACGCTGATGAGCTTTACCGCAGGATCCGCGAAATTGTAAGCGTTAATATTTTGTTAAAATTCGCGTTA
AATTTTTGTTAAATCAGCTCATTTTTTAACCAATAGGCCGAAATCGGCAAAATCCCTTATAAATCAAAAG
AATAGACCGAGATAGGGT
[37 nt withheld, positions 4350-4386]
AAAGAACGTGGACTCCAACGTCAAAGG
[49 nt withheld, positions 4414-4462]
T
[91 nt withheld, positions 4464-4554]
G
[124 nt withheld, positions 4556-4679]
CGCGGATCCTGCCTCGCGCGTTTCGGTGATGACGGTGAAAACCTCTGACACATGCAGCTCCCGGAGACGG
TCACAGCTTGTCTGTAAGCGGATGCCGGGAGCAGACAAGCCCGTCAGGGCGCGTCAGCGGGTGTTGGCGG
GTGTCGGGGCGCAGCCATGACCCAGTCACGTAGCGATAGCGGAGTGTATACTGGCTTAACTATGCGGCAT
CAGAGCAGATTGTACTGAGAGTGCACCATATGCGGTGTGAAATACCGCACAGATGCGTAAGGAGAAAATA
CCGCATCAGGCGCTCTTCCGCTTCCTCGCTCACTGACTCGCTGCGCTCGGTCGTTCGGCTGCGGCGAGCG
GTATCAGCTCACTCAAAGGCGGTAATACGGTTATCCACAGAATCAGGGGATAACGCAGGAAAGAACATGT
GAGCAAAAGGCCAGCAAAAGGCCAGGAACCGTAAAAAGGCCGCGTTGCTGGCGTTTTTCCATAGGCTCCG
CCCCCCTGACGAGCATCACAAAAATCGACGCTCAAGTCAGAGGTGGCGAAACCCGACAGGACTATAAAGA
TACCAGGGTTTCCCCCTGGAAGCTCCCTCGTGCGCTCTCCTGTTCCGACCCTGCCGCTTACCGGATACCT
GTCCGCCTTTCTCCCTTCGGGAAGCGTGGCGCTTTCTCATAGCTCACGCTGTAGGTATCTCAGTTCGGTG
TAGGTCGTTCGCTCCAAGCTGGGCTGTGTGCACGAACCCCCCGTTCAGCCCGACCGCTGCGCCTTATCCG
GTAACTATCGTCTTGAGTCCAACCCGGTAAGACACGACTTATCGCCACTGGCAGCAGCCACTGGTAACAG
GATTAGCAGAGCGAGGTATGTAGGCGGTGCTACAGAGTTCTTGAAGTGGTGGCCTAACTACGGCTACACT
AGAAGGACAGTATTTGGTATCTGCGCTCTGCTGAAGCCAGTTACCTTCGGAAAAAGAGTTGGTAGCTCTT
GATCCGGCAAACAAACCACCGCTGGTAGCGGTGGTTTTTTTGTTTGCAAGCAGCAGATTACGCGCAGAAA
AAAAGGATCTCAAGAAGATCCTTTGATCTTTTCTACGGGGTCTGACGCTCAGTGGAACGAAAACTCACGT
TAAGGGATTTTGGTCATGAGATTATCAAAAAGGATCTTCACCTAGATCCTTTTAAATTAAAAATGAAGTT
TTAAATCAATCTAAAGTATATATGAGTAAACTTGGTCTGACAGTTACCAATGCTTAATCAGTGAGGCACC
TATCTCAGCGATCTGTCTATTTCGTTCATCCATAGTTGCCTGACTCCCCGTCGTGTAGATAACTACGATA
CGGGAGGGCTTACCATCTGGCCCCAGTGCTGCAATGATACCGCGAGACCCACGCTCACCGGCTCCAGATT
TATCAGCAATAAACCAGCCAGCCGGAAGGGCCGAGCGCAGAAGTGGTCCTGCAACTTTATCCGCCTCCAT
CCAGTCTATTAATTGTTGCCGGGAAGCTAGAGTAAGTAGTTCGCCAGTTAATAGTTTGCGCAACGTTGTT
GCCATTGCTGCAGGCATCGTGGTGTCACGCTCGTCGTTTGGTATGGCTTCATTCAGCTCCGGTTCCCAAC
GATCAAGGCGAGTTACATGATCCCCCATATTGTGCAAAAAAGCGGTTAGCTCCTTCGGTCCTCCGATCGT
TGTCAGAAGTAAGTTGGCCGCAGTGTTATCACTCATGGTTATGGCAGCACTGCATAATTCTCTTACTGTC
ATGCCATCCGTAAGATGCTTTTCTGTGACTGGTGAGTACTCAACCAAGTCATTCTGAGAATAGTGTATGC
GGCGACCGAGTTGCTCTTGCCCGGCGTCAACACGGGATAATACCGCGCCACATAGCAGAACTTTAAAAGT
GCTCATCATTGGAAAACGTTCTTCGGGGCGAAAACTCTCAAGGATCTTACCGCTGTTGAGATCCAGTTCG
ATGTAACCCACTCGTGCACCCAACTGATCTTCAGCATCTTTTACTTTCACCAGCGTTTCTGGGTGAGCAA
AAACAGGAAGGCAAAATGCCGCAAAAAAGGGAATAAGGGCGACACGGAAATGTTGAATACTCATACTCTT
CCTTTTTCAATATTATTGAAGCATTTATCAGGGTTATTGTCTCATGAGCGGATACATATTTGAATGTATT
TAGAAAAATAAACAAATAGGGGTTCCGCGCACATTTCCCCGAAAAGTGCCACCTGACGTCTAAGAAACC
