>Addgene plasmid #91383 | pHH0103_NEBL-1/1 | depositor partial sequence | sequence record 175871 | insert sequence
GGTACCGAATTCGGATCCGCGCGCTGCGTACCTATCGTGCCATGTATGATTACTCCGCCCAGGATGAAGA
TGAAGTCTCCTTTCGTGATGGTGATTACATTGTCAACGTCCAGCCGATTGATGATGGTTGGATGTATGGT
ACGGTTCAACGTACCGGTCGTACTGGTATGCTGCCAGCCAACTACATTGAATTTGTCAACGCGGCCGCTA
GCTAAGTCGACGAGCTC
